Addgene plasmid #53025: pHL 1977
Purpose: AmpR + PLtetO-1::RBS (st3) fimB::Asp terminator + ColE1
Depositing lab: Han Lim. Depositing organization: University of California, Berkeley.
Backbone
  Vector backbone: unknown
  Backbone manufacturer: Lim lab
  Vector type: Bacterial Expression, Synthetic Biology
Growth in bacteria
  Bacterial resistance: Ampicillin, 100 μg/mL
  Growth temperature: 37°C
  Growth strain: DH5alpha
  Copy number: High Copy
Gene/Insert
  Gene/Insert name: fimB
  Species: E.coli
  Promoter: pLtetO-1
  Tag / fusion protein: RBS(st3) (N terminal on insert)
  Cloning method: Unknown
  Sequencing primers: 5′ unknown; 3′ AspTerm ACTGCTCACAAGAAAAAAGGCACG
Terms and licenses: Academic/Nonprofit Terms; Industry Terms: Not Available to Industry
How to cite: pHL 1977 was a gift from Han Lim (Addgene plasmid # 53025 ; http://n2t.net/addgene:53025 ; RRID:Addgene_53025)
