[The description below was written by a language model from this plasmid's Addgene catalogue record.]
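Description:
pHL 1977 is a bacterial expression plasmid built for synthetic biology work in E. coli. The backbone is listed as unknown and was made in the depositing laboratory, but the purpose line gives its essential architecture: an ampicillin resistance marker (AmpR) for selection, a ColE1 origin of replication that maintains the plasmid at high copy number, and a single expression cassette. No feature table or sequence annotation accompanies the record, so the order, orientation and sizes of these parts cannot be stated beyond what the summary line implies.

The payload is the E. coli fimB gene, which encodes one of the site-specific recombinases that invert the fimS promoter element controlling phase-variable expression of type 1 fimbriae. Transcription is driven by PLtetO-1, a synthetic promoter derived from the phage lambda PL promoter and carrying tet operator sites. It is repressed by TetR and induced with tetracycline analogues such as anhydrotetracycline in hosts that supply the repressor. The record does not indicate that the plasmid itself carries tetR. Translation initiates from a defined ribosome binding site designated st3. This is entered in the tag field, but it is a translational control element rather than a protein fusion, presumably one of a set of variants of differing strength. The cassette ends with a transcriptional terminator labelled the Asp terminator. Together these parts give tunable, externally controlled production of FimB, uncoupled from its native regulation. That arrangement would suit quantitative studies of fim switch inversion or use of the recombinase as a component in engineered genetic circuits, although the record does not spell out a specific application.
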