>Addgene plasmid #53025 | pHL 1977 | addgene partial sequence | sequence record 84008 | AspTerm 5'-ACTGCTCACAAGAAAAAAGGCACG-3'
GTACTACCCTGTACGATTAAAGCTTCTATAAAACAGCGTGACGCTGTCGTCCTCTGGCTCTATCCCAGAT
GCCGTAAAAACGCCCTGCATTGCTGGCGGTATACCAGACAGTATGACGAATATTGCGATGCCCAAGATAA
TCCTGGATAAGTCGCGTATCTATTCCCATATTCGCCAAAGCAAAACCACACGAATGGCGTAACATGTGCG
GATGAATCTCCAGTGACAACCCGGCATTACCACCGGAAGTCGAGATAATATGGTAAAACTGTTGCCGAGA
AAGCGGATTCCCCTTACGTGATAAAAATACCCACTCGCTCTCAGCATGCGGGTACGAAGTACGGATACTC
AACCAGTTTTTTAAAGCCTGAACTTCTTTATTCAATAGCGGGTGCGTTGTTGAAAAGCCTTTTTTTAATC
GATGGATATATATACACTTTGCCTTAAGATCAATATCCGAAATCCTCAATCGACAAATTTCACTCGCCCG
GAAACCATGAATAAAACAAAGCAAAGTCAGACAATAATTACGTGCTGCATGAGGCCCGGTATTTGCTGCT
TTAAGGAGTGATTCGATTTCACTATGGGTCAGGAAGTTCCTTTTTTTGTTATCAGCCTTATTCTTCATTT
TCCTCCTTACCCGGGAGTATCTCTATCACTGATAGGGATGTCAATCTCTATCACTGATAGGGACTCGAGG
TGAAGACGAAAGGGCCTCGTGATACGCCTATTTTTATAGGTTAATGTCATGATAATAATGGTTTCTTAGA
CGTCAGGTGGCACTTTTCGGGGAAATGTGCGCGGAACCCCTATTTGTTTATTTTTCTAAATACATTCAAA
TATGTATCCGCTCATGAGACAATAACCCTGATAAATGCTTCAATAATATTGAAAAAGGAAGAGTATGAGT
ATTCAACATTTC
